Addgene plasmid #74977: pLKO.5 shETV5-A
Purpose: shETV5 shRNA
Depositing lab: William Hahn. Depositing organization: Dana-Farber Cancer Institute. Publication: ATXN1L, CIC, and ETS Transcription Factors Modulate Sensitivity to MAPK Pathway Inhibition. Wang B, Krall EB, Aguirre AJ, Kim M, Widlund HR, Doshi MB, Sicinska E, Sulahian R, Goodale A, Cowley GS, Piccioni F, Doench JG, Root DE, Hahn WC. Cell Rep. 2017 Feb 7;18(6):1543-1557. doi: 10.1016/j.celrep.2017.01.031. PubMed 28178529.
Backbone
  Vector backbone: pLKO.5
  Backbone manufacturer: Broad Institute - Genetic Perturbation Platform
  Backbone size w/o insert (bp): 9335
  Total vector size (bp): 7518
  Vector type: Mammalian Expression, RNAi
  Selectable markers: Puromycin
Growth in bacteria
  Bacterial resistance: Ampicillin, 100 μg/mL
  Growth temperature: 37°C
  Growth strain: NEB Stable
  Copy number: High Copy
Gene/Insert
  Gene/Insert name: ETV5
  gRNA/shRNA sequence: CACCTCCAACCAAGATCAAAC
  Species: H. sapiens (human)
  Entrez Gene: ETV5 (a.k.a. ERM)
  Cloning method: Restriction Enzyme; 5′ cloning site AgeI (unknown if destroyed); 3′ cloning site EcoRI (unknown if destroyed)
  Sequencing primers: 5′ GACTATCATATGCTTACCGT
Terms and licenses: Academic/Nonprofit Terms; Industry Terms: Not Available to Industry
How to cite: pLKO.5 shETV5-A was a gift from William Hahn (Addgene plasmid # 74977 ; http://n2t.net/addgene:74977 ; RRID:Addgene_74977)
