[The description below was written by a language model from this plasmid's Addgene catalogue record and pLannotate feature annotations shown in this document.]
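Description:
pLKO.5 shETV5-A is a third-generation, self-inactivating HIV-1-based lentiviral shRNA vector built on the pLKO.5 backbone from the Broad Institute Genetic Perturbation Platform. It is designed to knock down human ETV5 (also known as ERM), an ETS-family transcription factor. In bacteria it is maintained through a high-copy ColE1/pUC-type origin with ampicillin resistance (β-lactamase). An f1 origin and remnants of a lac/lacZα cloning region with T3 and T7 promoters are also present in the plasmid backbone, as are an SV40 origin and poly(A) signal downstream of the viral cassette.

The viral genome is transcribed in packaging cells from a chimeric RSV promoter fused to a truncated 5' LTR. This is followed by the Ψ packaging signal with a partial gag sequence and the Rev response element for Rev-dependent nuclear export. The human U6 RNA polymerase III promoter sits at the end of the linear map, immediately upstream of the annotated coordinates' wrap-around point. It presumably drives the ETV5-targeting hairpin, which was cloned between AgeI and EcoRI, although the hairpin itself is not annotated in the feature table. Downstream lie the cPPT/CTS element, which aids nuclear import of the proviral DNA, and a human PGK promoter driving puromycin N-acetyltransferase for selection of transduced mammalian cells. A WPRE enhances transcript expression, and the ΔU3 3' LTR inactivates the viral promoter after integration.

The recorded total size (7,518 bp) matches the sequence record but is smaller than the listed backbone size, a discrepancy the record does not explain. The associated study concerns ETS transcription factors and sensitivity to MAPK pathway inhibition, consistent with use for stable ETV5 suppression.
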