Features (pLannotate 1.2.2; 26 found; start..end, strand, type, name):
     41..158     +  misc_feature   cPPT/CTS: central polypurine tract and central termination sequence of HIV-1
    217..717     +  promoter       hPGK promoter: human phosphoglycerate kinase 1 promoter
    739..1338    +  CDS            PuroR (fragment): puromycin N-acetyltransferase; pac from Streptomyces; confers resistance to puromycin
   1354..1942    +  misc_feature   WPRE: woodchuck hepatitis virus posttranscriptional regulatory element
   1993..2012    +  misc_feature   cPPT/CTS (fragment): central polypurine tract and central termination sequence of HIV-1
   2014..2247    +  LTR            3' LTR (ΔU3): self-inactivating 3' long terminal repeat (LTR) from HIV-1
   2325..2446    +  polyA_signal   SV40 poly(A) signal: SV40 polyadenylation signal
   2486..2621    +  rep_origin     SV40 ori: SV40 origin of replication
   2642..2660    -  promoter       T7 promoter: promoter for bacteriophage T7 RNA polymerase
   2668..2823    +  CDS            lacZα (fragment): LacZα fragment of β-galactosidase; lacZ fragment
   2828..3256    +  rep_origin     f1 ori (sequence partly withheld): f1 bacteriophage origin of replication; arrow indicates direction of (+) strand synthesis
   3309..3413    +  promoter       AmpR promoter: bla
   3414..4274    +  CDS            AmpR: β-lactamase; bla; confers resistance to ampicillin, carbenicillin, and related antibiotics
   4445..5033    +  rep_origin     ori: high-copy-number ColE1/pMB1/pBR322/pUC origin of replication
   5216..5308    +  CDS            lacI (fragment): lac repressor; lacI; The lac repressor binds to the lac operator to inhibit transcription in E. coli. This inhibition can be relieved by adding lactose or isopropyl-β-D-thiogalactopyranoside (IPTG).
   5321..5342    +  protein_bind   CAP binding site: CAP binding activates transcription in the presence of cAMP. E. coli catabolite activator protein
   5357..5387    +  promoter       lac promoter: promoter for the E. coli lac operon
   5395..5411    +  protein_bind   lac operator: The lac repressor binds to the lac operator to inhibit transcription in E. coli. This inhibition can be relieved by adding lactose or isopropyl-β-D-thiogalactopyranoside (IPTG). lac repressor encoded by lacI
   5456..5474    +  promoter       T3 promoter: promoter for bacteriophage T3 RNA polymerase
   5502..5728    +  promoter       RSV promoter: Rous sarcoma virus enhancer/promoter
   5729..5909    +  LTR            5' LTR (truncated): truncated 5' long terminal repeat (LTR) from HIV-1
   5956..6081    +  misc_feature   HIV-1 Ψ: packaging signal of human immunodeficiency virus type 1
   6065..6428    +  CDS            HIV-1 gag (fragment): gag protein from human immunodeficiency virus 1; gag
   6574..6807    +  misc_feature   RRE: The Rev response element (RRE) of HIV-1 allows for Rev-dependent mRNA export from the nucleus to the cytoplasm.
   7184..7210    +  CDS            Rev (fragment): human immunodeficiency virus 1 (HIV-1) Rev protein; rev; enhances nuclear export of unspliced and incompletely spliced viral mRNAs
   7214..7454    +  promoter       U6 promoter: RNA polymerase III promoter for human U6 snRNA
>Addgene plasmid #74977 | pLKO.5 shETV5-A | depositor full sequence | sequence record 141830 | pLKO.5 shETV5-A sequence 7518 bps
AATTCTAGATCTTGAGACAAATGGCAGTATTCATCCACAATTTTAAAAGAAAAGGGGGGATTGGGGGGTA
CAGTGCAGGGGAAAGAATAGTAGACATAATAGCAACAGACATACAAACTAAAGAATTACAAAAACAAATT
ACAAAAATTCAAAATTTTCGGGTTTATTACAGGGACAGCAGAGATCCACTTTGGCGCCGGCTCGAGGGGG
CCCGGGTTGCGCCTTTTCCAAGGCAGCCCTGGGTTTGCGCAGGGACGCGGCTGCTCTGGGCGTGGTTCCG
GGAAACGCAGCGGCGCCGACCCTGGGTCTCGCACATTCTTCACGTCCGTTCGCAGCGTCACCCGGATCTT
CGCCGCTACCCTTGTGGGCCCCCCGGCGACGCTTCCTGCTCCGCCCCTAAGTCGGGAAGGTTCCTTGCGG
TTCGCGGCGTGCCGGACGTGACAAACGGAAGCCGCACGTCTCACTAGTACCCTCGCAGACGGACAGCGCC
AGGGAGCAATGGCAGCGCGCCGACCGCGATGGGCTGTGGCCAATAGCGGCTGCTCAGCAGGGCGCGCCGA
GAGCAGCGGCCGGGAAGGGGCGGTGCGGGAGGCGGGGTGTGGGGCGGTAGTGTGGGCCCTGTTCCTGCCC
GCGCGGTGTTCCGCATTCTGCAAGCCTCCGGAGCGCACGTCGGCAGTCGGCTCCCTCGTTGACCGAATCA
CCGACCTCTCTCCCCAGGGGGATCCACCGGAGCTTACCATGACCGAGTACAAGCCCACGGTGCGCCTCGC
CACCCGCGACGACGTCCCCAGGGCCGTACGCACCCTCGCCGCCGCGTTCGCCGACTACCCCGCCACGCGC
CACACCGTCGATCCGGACCGCCACATCGAGCGGGTCACCGAGCTGCAAGAACTCTTCCTCACGCGCGTCG
GGCTCGACATCGGCAAGGTGTGGGTCGCGGACGACGGCGCCGCCGTGGCGGTCTGGACCACGCCGGAGAG
CGTCGAAGCGGGGGCGGTGTTCGCCGAGATCGGCCCGCGCATGGCCGAGTTGAGCGGTTCCCGGCTGGCC
GCGCAGCAACAGATGGAAGGCCTCCTGGCGCCGCACCGGCCCAAGGAGCCCGCGTGGTTCCTGGCCACCG
TCGGCGTCTCGCCCGACCACCAGGGCAAGGGTCTGGGCAGCGCCGTCGTGCTCCCCGGAGTGGAGGCGGC
CGAGCGCGCCGGGGTGCCCGCCTTCCTGGAGACCTCCGCGCCCCGCAACCTCCCCTTCTACGAGCGGCTC
GGCTTCACCGTCACCGCCGACGTCGAGGTGCCCGAAGGACCGCGCACCTGGTGCATGACCCGCAAGCCCG
GTGCCTGAACGCGTTAAGTCGACAATCAACCTCTGGATTACAAAATTTGTGAAAGATTGACTGGTATTCT
TAACTATGTTGCTCCTTTTACGCTATGTGGATACGCTGCTTTAATGCCTTTGTATCATGCTATTGCTTCC
CGTATGGCTTTCATTTTCTCCTCCTTGTATAAATCCTGGTTGCTGTCTCTTTATGAGGAGTTGTGGCCCG
TTGTCAGGCAACGTGGCGTGGTGTGCACTGTGTTTGCTGACGCAACCCCCACTGGTTGGGGCATTGCCAC
CACCTGTCAGCTCCTTTCCGGGACTTTCGCTTTCCCCCTCCCTATTGCCACGGCGGAACTCATCGCCGCC
TGCCTTGCCCGCTGCTGGACAGGGGCTCGGCTGTTGGGCACTGACAATTCCGTGGTGTTGTCGGGGAAAT
CATCGTCCTTTCCTTGGCTGCTCGCCTGTGTTGCCACCTGGATTCTGCGCGGGACGTCCTTCTGCTACGT
CCCTTCGGCCCTCAATCCAGCGGACCTTCCTTCCCGCGGCCTGCTGCCGGCTCTGCGGCCTCTTCCGCGT
CTTCGCCTTCGCCCTCAGACGAGTCGGATCTCCCTTTGGGCCGCCTCCCCGCGTCGACTTTAAGACCAAT
GACTTACAAGGCAGCTGTAGATCTTAGCCACTTTTTAAAAGAAAAGGGGGGACTGGAAGGGCTAATTCAC
TCCCAACGAAGACAAGATCTGCTTTTTGCTTGTACTGGGTCTCTCTGGTTAGACCAGATCTGAGCCTGGG
AGCTCTCTGGCTAACTAGGGAACCCACTGCTTAAGCCTCAATAAAGCTTGCCTTGAGTGCTTCAAGTAGT
GTGTGCCCGTCTGTTGTGTGACTCTGGTAACTAGAGATCCCTCAGACCCTTTTAGTCAGTGTGGAAAATC
TCTAGCAGTACGTATAGTAGTTCATGTCATCTTATTATTCAGTATTTATAACTTGCAAAGAAATGAATAT
CAGAGAGTGAGAGGAACTTGTTTATTGCAGCTTATAATGGTTACAAATAAAGCAATAGCATCACAAATTT
CACAAATAAAGCATTTTTTTCACTGCATTCTAGTTGTGGTTTGTCCAAACTCATCAATGTATCTTATCAT
GTCTGGCTCTAGCTATCCCGCCCCTAACTCCGCCCATCCCGCCCCTAACTCCGCCCAGTTCCGCCCATTC
TCCGCCCCATGGCTGACTAATTTTTTTTATTTATGCAGAGGCCGAGGCCGCCTCGGCCTCTGAGCTATTC
CAGAAGTAGTGAGGAGGCTTTTTTGGAGGCCTAGGGACGTACCCAATTCGCCCTATAGTGAGTCGTATTA
CGCGCGCTCACTGGCCGTCGTTTTACAACGTCGTGACTGGGAAAACCCTGGCGTTACCCAACTTAATCGC
CTTGCAGCACATCCCCCTTTCGCCAGCTGGCGTAATAGCGAAGAGGCCCGCACCGATCGCCCTTCCCAAC
AGTTGCGCAGCCTGAATGGCGAATGGG
[124 nt withheld, positions 2828-2951]
C
[91 nt withheld, positions 2953-3043]
A
[49 nt withheld, positions 3045-3093]
CCTTTGACGTTGGAGTCCACGTTCTTT
[37 nt withheld, positions 3121-3157]
ACCCTATCTCGGTCTATTCTTTTGATTTATAAGGGATTTTGCCGATTTCGGCCTATTGGTTAAAAAATGA
GCTGATTTAACAAAAATTTAACGCGAATTTTAACAAAATATTAACGCTTACAATTTAGGTGGCACTTTTC
GGGGAAATGTGCGCGGAACCCCTATTTGTTTATTTTTCTAAATACATTCAAATATGTATCCGCTCATGAG
ACAATAACCCTGATAAATGCTTCAATAATATTGAAAAAGGAAGAGTATGAGTATTCAACATTTCCGTGTC
GCCCTTATTCCCTTTTTTGCGGCATTTTGCCTTCCTGTTTTTGCTCACCCAGAAACGCTGGTGAAAGTAA
AAGATGCTGAAGATCAGTTGGGTGCACGAGTGGGTTACATCGAACTGGATCTCAACAGCGGTAAGATCCT
TGAGAGTTTTCGCCCCGAAGAACGTTTTCCAATGATGAGCACTTTTAAAGTTCTGCTATGTGGCGCGGTA
TTATCCCGTATTGACGCCGGGCAAGAGCAACTCGGTCGCCGCATACACTATTCTCAGAATGACTTGGTTG
AGTACTCACCAGTCACAGAAAAGCATCTTACGGATGGCATGACAGTAAGAGAATTATGCAGTGCTGCCAT
AACCATGAGTGATAACACTGCGGCCAACTTACTTCTGACAACGATCGGAGGACCGAAGGAGCTAACCGCT
TTTTTGCACAACATGGGGGATCATGTAACTCGCCTTGATCGTTGGGAACCGGAGCTGAATGAAGCCATAC
CAAACGACGAGCGTGACACCACGATGCCTGTAGCAATGGCAACAACGTTGCGCAAACTATTAACTGGCGA
ACTACTTACTCTAGCTTCCCGGCAACAATTAATAGACTGGATGGAGGCGGATAAAGTTGCAGGACCACTT
CTGCGCTCGGCCCTTCCGGCTGGCTGGTTTATTGCTGATAAATCTGGAGCCGGTGAGCGTGGGTCTCGCG
GTATCATTGCAGCACTGGGGCCAGATGGTAAGCCCTCCCGTATCGTAGTTATCTACACGACGGGGAGTCA
GGCAACTATGGATGAACGAAATAGACAGATCGCTGAGATAGGTGCCTCACTGATTAAGCATTGGTAACTG
TCAGACCAAGTTTACTCATATATACTTTAGATTGATTTAAAACTTCATTTTTAATTTAAAAGGATCTAGG
TGAAGATCCTTTTTGATAATCTCATGACCAAAATCCCTTAACGTGAGTTTTCGTTCCACTGAGCGTCAGA
CCCCGTAGAAAAGATCAAAGGATCTTCTTGAGATCCTTTTTTTCTGCGCGTAATCTGCTGCTTGCAAACA
AAAAAACCACCGCTACCAGCGGTGGTTTGTTTGCCGGATCAAGAGCTACCAACTCTTTTTCCGAAGGTAA
CTGGCTTCAGCAGAGCGCAGATACCAAATACTGTTCTTCTAGTGTAGCCGTAGTTAGGCCACCACTTCAA
GAACTCTGTAGCACCGCCTACATACCTCGCTCTGCTAATCCTGTTACCAGTGGCTGCTGCCAGTGGCGAT
AAGTCGTGTCTTACCGGGTTGGACTCAAGACGATAGTTACCGGATAAGGCGCAGCGGTCGGGCTGAACGG
GGGGTTCGTGCACACAGCCCAGCTTGGAGCGAACGACCTACACCGAACTGAGATACCTACAGCGTGAGCT
ATGAGAAAGCGCCACGCTTCCCGAAGGGAGAAAGGCGGACAGGTATCCGGTAAGCGGCAGGGTCGGAACA
GGAGAGCGCACGAGGGAGCTTCCAGGGGGAAACGCCTGGTATCTTTATAGTCCTGTCGGGTTTCGCCACC
TCTGACTTGAGCGTCGATTTTTGTGATGCTCGTCAGGGGGGCGGAGCCTATGGAAAAACGCCAGCAACGC
GGCCTTTTTACGGTTCCTGGCCTTTTGCTGGCCTTTTGCTCACATGTTCTTTCCTGCGTTATCCCCTGAT
TCTGTGGATAACCGTATTACCGCCTTTGAGTGAGCTGATACCGCTCGCCGCAGCCGAACGACCGAGCGCA
GCGAGTCAGTGAGCGAGGAAGCGGAAGAGCGCCCAATACGCAAACCGCCTCTCCCCGCGCGTTGGCCGAT
TCATTAATGCAGCTGGCACGACAGGTTTCCCGACTGGAAAGCGGGCAGTGAGCGCAACGCAATTAATGTG
AGTTAGCTCACTCATTAGGCACCCCAGGCTTTACACTTTATGCTTCCGGCTCGTATGTTGTGTGGAATTG
TGAGCGGATAACAATTTCACACAGGAAACAGCTATGACCATGATTACGCCAAGCGCGCAATTAACCCTCA
CTAAAGGGAACAAAAGCTGGAGCTGCAAGCTTAATGTAGTCTTATGCAATACTCTTGTAGTCTTGCAACA
TGGTAACGATGAGTTAGCAACATGCCTTACAAGGAGAGAAAAAGCACCGTGCATGCCGATTGGTGGAAGT
AAGGTGGTACGATCGTGCCTTATTAGGAAGGCAACAGACGGGTCTGACATGGATTGGACGAACCACTGAA
TTGCCGCATTGCAGAGATATTGTATTTAAGTGCCTAGCTCGATACATAAACGGGTCTCTCTGGTTAGACC
AGATCTGAGCCTGGGAGCTCTCTGGCTAACTAGGGAACCCACTGCTTAAGCCTCAATAAAGCTTGCCTTG
AGTGCTTCAAGTAGTGTGTGCCCGTCTGTTGTGTGACTCTGGTAACTAGAGATCCCTCAGACCCTTTTAG
TCAGTGTGGAAAATCTCTAGCAGTGGCGCCCGAACAGGGACTTGAAAGCGAAAGGGAAACCAGAGGAGCT
CTCTCGACGCAGGACTCGGCTTGCTGAAGCGCGCACGGCAAGAGGCGAGGGGCGGCGACTGGTGAGTACG
CCAAAAATTTTGACTAGCGGAGGCTAGAAGGAGAGAGATGGGTGCGAGAGCGTCAGTATTAAGCGGGGGA
GAATTAGATCGCGATGGGAAAAAATTCGGTTAAGGCCAGGGGGAAAGAAAAAATATAAATTAAAACATAT
AGTATGGGCAAGCAGGGAGCTAGAACGATTCGCAGTTAATCCTGGCCTGTTAGAAACATCAGAAGGCTGT
AGACAAATACTGGGACAGCTACAACCATCCCTTCAGACAGGATCAGAAGAACTTAGATCATTATATAATA
CAGTAGCAACCCTCTATTGTGTGCATCAAAGGATAGAGATAAAAGACACCAAGGAAGCTTTAGACAAGAT
AGAGGAAGAGCAAAACAAAAGTAAGACCACCGCACAGCAAGCGGCCGCTGATCTTCAGACCTGGAGGAGG
AGATATGAGGGACAATTGGAGAAGTGAATTATATAAATATAAAGTAGTAAAAATTGAACCATTAGGAGTA
GCACCCACCAAGGCAAAGAGAAGAGTGGTGCAGAGAGAAAAAAGAGCAGTGGGAATAGGAGCTTTGTTCC
TTGGGTTCTTGGGAGCAGCAGGAAGCACTATGGGCGCAGCGTCAATGACGCTGACGGTACAGGCCAGACA
ATTATTGTCTGGTATAGTGCAGCAGCAGAACAATTTGCTGAGGGCTATTGAGGCGCAACAGCATCTGTTG
CAACTCACAGTCTGGGGCATCAAGCAGCTCCAGGCAAGAATCCTGGCTGTGGAAAGATACCTAAAGGATC
AACAGCTCCTGGGGATTTGGGGTTGCTCTGGAAAACTCATTTGCACCACTGCTGTGCCTTGGAATGCTAG
TTGGAGTAATAAATCTCTGGAACAGATTTGGAATCACACGACCTGGATGGAGTGGGACAGAGAAATTAAC
AATTACACAAGCTTAATACACTCCTTAATTGAAGAATCGCAAAACCAGCAAGAAAAGAATGAACAAGAAT
TATTGGAATTAGATAAATGGGCAAGTTTGTGGAATTGGTTTAACATAACAAATTGGCTGTGGTATATAAA
ATTATTCATAATGATAGTAGGAGGCTTGGTAGGTTTAAGAATAGTTTTTGCTGTACTTTCTATAGTGAAT
AGAGTTAGGCAGGGATATTCACCATTATCGTTTCAGACCCACCTCCCAACCCCGAGGGGACCCAGAGAGG
GCCTATTTCCCATGATTCCTTCATATTTGCATATACGATACAAGGCTGTTAGAGAGATAATTAGAATTAA
TTTGACTGTAAACACAAAGATATTAGTACAAAATACGTGACGTAGAAAGTAATAATTTCTTGGGTAGTTT
GCAGTTTTAAAATTATGTTTTAAAATGGACTATCATATGCTTACCGTAACTTGAAAGTATTTCGATTTCT
TGGCTTTATATATCTTGTGGAAAGGACGAGGTACCGGCACCTCCAACCAAGATCAAACCTCGAGGTTTGA
TCTTGGTTGGAGGTGTTTTTG
