>Addgene plasmid #74977 | pLKO.5 shETV5-A | addgene partial sequence | sequence record 147462 | hU6-F 5'-GAGGGCCTATTTCCCATGATT-3'
GGCTGTTAGAGAGATAATTAGAATTAATTTGACTGTAAACACAAAGATATTAGTACAAAATACGTGACGT
AGAAAGTAATAATTTCTTGGGTAGTTTGCAGTTTTAAAATTATGTTTTAAAATGGACTATCATATGCTTA
CCGTAACTTGAAAGTATTTCGATTTCTTGGCTTTATATATCTTGTGGAAAGGACGAGGTACCGGCACCTC
CAACCAAGATCAAACCTCGAGGTTTGATCTTGGTTGGAGGTGTTTTTGAATTCTAGATCTTGAGACAAAT
GGCAGTATTCATCCACAATTTTAAAAGAAAAGGGGGGATTGGGGGGTACAGTGCAGGGGAAAGAATAGTA
GACATAATAGCAACAGACATACAAACTAAAGAATTACAAAAACAAATTACAAAAATTCAAAATTTTCGGG
TTTATTACAGGGACAGCAGAGATCCACTTTGGCGCCGGCTCGAGGGGGCCCGGGTTGCGCCTTTTCCAAG
GCAGCCCTGGGTTTGCGCAGGGACGCGGCTGCTCTGGGCGTGGTTCCGGGAAACGCAGCGGCGCCGACCC
TGGGTCTCGCACATTCTTCACGTCCGTTCGCAGCGTCACCCGGATCTTCGCCGCTACCCTTGTGGGCCCC
CCGGCGACGCTTCCTGCTCCGCCCCTAAGTCGGGAAGGTTCCTTGCGGTTCGCGGCGTGCCGGACGTGA
