>Addgene plasmid #74977 | pLKO.5 shETV5-A | addgene partial sequence | sequence record 147463 | puro-variant-R 5'-gtgggcttgtactcggtcat-3'
AGAGAGGTCGGTGATTCGGTCAACGAGGGAGCCGACTGCCGACGTGCGCTCCGGAGGCTTGCAGAATGCG
GAACACCGCGCGGGCAGGAACAGGGCCCACACTACCGCCCCACACCCCGCCTCCCGCACCGCCCCTTCCC
GGCCGCTGCTCTCGGCGCGCCCTGCTGAGCAGCCGCTATTGGCCACAGCCCATCGCGGTCGGCGCGCTGC
CATTGCTCCCTGGCGCTGTCCGTCTGCGAGGGTACTAGTGAGACGTGCGGCTTCCGTTTGTCACGTCCGG
CACGCCGCGAACCGCAAGGAACCTTCCCGACTTAGGGGCGGAGCAGGAAGCGTCGCCGGGGGGCCCACAA
GGGTAGCGGCGAAGATCCGGGTGACGCTGCGAACGGACGTGAAGAATGTGCGAGACCCAGGGTCGGCGCC
GCTGCGTTTCCCGGAACCACGCCCAGAGCAGCCGCGTCCCTGCGCAAACCCAGGGCTGCCTTGGAAAAGG
CGCAACCCGGGCCCCCTCGAGCCGGCGCCAAAGTGGATCTCTGCTGTCCCTGTAATAAACCCGAAAATTT
TGAATTTTTGTAATTTGTTTTTGTAATTCTTTAGTTTGTATGTCTGTTGCTATTATGTCTACTATTCTTT
CCCCTGCACTGTACCCCCCAATCCCCCCTTTTCTTTTAAAATTGTGGATGAATACTGCCATTTGTCTCAA
GATCTAGAATTCAAAAACACCTCCAACCAAGATCAAACCTCGAGGTTTGATCTTGGTTGGAGGTGCCGGT
ACCTCGTCCTTTCCACAAGATATATAAAGCCAAGAAATCGAAATACTTTCAAGTTACGGTAAGCATATGA
TAGTCCATTTTAAAACATAATTTTAAAACTGCAAACTACCCAAGAAATTATTACTTTCTACGTCACGTAT
TTTGTACTAATATCTTTGTGTTTACAGTCA
